Addgene plasmid #39681: KHBD00602
Depositing lab: Bart Deplancke. Depositing organization: Swiss Federal Institute of Technology (EPFL). Publication: Automated protein-DNA interaction screening of Drosophila regulatory elements. Korneel Hens, Jean-Daniel Feuz, Alina Isakova, Antonina Lagovitina, Andreas Massouras, Julien Bryois, Patrick Callaerts, Susan E. Celniker, Bart Deplancke. Nat Methods. 2011 Oct 30;8(12):1065-70. 10.1038/nmeth.1763 PubMed 22037703.
Backbone
  Vector backbone: pDONR221
  Backbone manufacturer: Invitrogen
  Backbone size w/o insert (bp): 2536
  Vector type: Gateway DONR vector
Growth in bacteria
  Bacterial resistance: Kanamycin, 50 μg/mL
  Growth temperature: 37°C
  Growth strain: DH5alpha
  Copy number: High Copy
Gene/Insert
  Gene/Insert name: CG31258 (alt names: FBgn0051258; Cenp-C)
  Species: D. melanogaster (fly)
  Insert size (bp): 4224
  Entrez Gene: Cenp-C (a.k.a. Dmel_CG31258, CENP-C, CG11745, CG11746, CG31258, CLD1, CenpC, Dmel\CG31258, L1, cenp-C, dCENP-C, dCenpC, l(2)SH3 157, l(3)85Aa, l(3)SH157)
  Promoter: none
  Cloning method: Gateway Cloning
  Sequencing primers: 5′ M13-F20; 3′ M13R
Terms and licenses: Academic/Nonprofit Terms; Industry Terms: Not Available to Industry
Depositor comments: Please note that the ORFs in this collection were cloned open-ended (without a stop codon).
How to cite: KHBD00602 was a gift from Bart Deplancke (Addgene plasmid # 39681 ; http://n2t.net/addgene:39681 ; RRID:Addgene_39681)
