[The description below was written by a language model from this plasmid's Addgene catalogue record.]
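Description:
KHBD00602 is a Gateway entry-type clone built in the pDONR221 backbone (Invitrogen), carrying the open reading frame of the Drosophila melanogaster gene CG31258, better known as Cenp-C, which encodes the fly centromere protein C. The insert is recorded as 4224 bp in a backbone of about 2.5 kb once the Gateway cassette has been replaced. The plasmid is propagated in standard E. coli cloning strains as a high-copy plasmid under kanamycin selection. No feature table is provided, so the origin of replication and the exact recombination sites are not explicitly listed. A clone made by Gateway recombination into pDONR221 would normally have its insert flanked by attL sites, and the M13 forward and reverse priming sites in the backbone are used to sequence across the junctions.

The construct has no promoter, so it is not an expression vector; it is a shuttle source for the ORF. According to the depositor, ORFs in this collection were cloned open-ended, without a stop codon, which allows the coding sequence to be transferred by LR recombination into destination vectors that add C-terminal as well as N-terminal fusions, such as tags, reporters or activation domains. The clone belongs to a Drosophila ORF collection associated with work on automated protein–DNA interaction screening of fly regulatory elements, so its expected use is to move Cenp-C into destination vectors for such interaction screens or for other tagged-expression applications.
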