>Addgene plasmid #39681 | KHBD00602 | depositor partial sequence | sequence record 50121 | KHBD00602 sequence 4224 bps
ATGTCGAAGCCCCAGAACAACGACACTCTGGAGCTGGACGACATCCTAAGCCAGCCAGTGAAGGACAAGG
AGCGCTTCGCCGCCTTTATGATGCGCAAGCTTGCCGAAAATAAGCCGGCACAGAATGACAATCTCTTTGG
AAACTTCAAACTTGACTTTGACCTTGATTTCGAGGTTCCACTGATCAAGAAGTCTCAGGCTAAGCCCAAG
TCCAAACTACCAGAAGTACAGCCCCTTGGGGAGTTGGTCAGCAAAAACAGTGCCGCCACCGAGAAAGTCA
ATGAGCCGCCTGTGGACCAGGCCCCCAATGAGAACGTGCCTCCGCGTCGATCGCCAACATTGTCGCCCAA
TAACCGACGTTCCATGCGCCGCAGTGGAAATGTACCCGGATCTGATAAACTACGTCGACATGCCATCCGC
CGGCGGTCCAGGAGCTGTGGACGCCAATTGCTTCCAGAGTTTGAGGAGACCGTAAACTTGACCCGCAGCA
TATCAAGTCCTGTAAACTTCTTACCAGAAATAAGCAGCACACCTTGCACAGAGAAACAAAAAGAGGAAGT
TGCCAAAAATACAACAAGAGTGGAAACTGATAAACCAGCGGAAAAACCTATGGAACTATCACAAGAACCA
GAGCCGGAAAATCCGCTGCAGACAAAGGTGACCTCACCTGCCAGGAACCCTATTCTTGCAGCTGAAATTG
AACAAATCTGCAAAGAGCGACAGAGTTCCTTTCACAAGAATGTACTGCAGCTGGACTATTCTGGACGGGC
ACCGTACTCGCGACCCCCTACTCCGTCATCACCATCCGTTGCGGGCCTACGACGTACCTACACAATGGAA
AAGGGCCCAGCTCCAGGCCAGCTGCTGCTATCGCCATCACATCGCTATGACACACCGAGCAAAATGCCAG
TAGTTAAGGCAAAGCGGTTCAATCAGGAGTTAATGGTCCCGGACACGCCAGAGCGACAAAGTCACGACCC
AGCCTGGCAATCAGAGCCCCAACCGGAGTTCGTAGTGCCGGAAACCCAGCCGCAGGATCTGGGAGAGTTG
GTGCAGACTCTGTCGCGCAGCGCGATCAGCCCAATTGTGGTGATAAACACATCCAATTCGAATCGTAGTG
TAAGAAGGGACGCTGTCGCAATGAAATCTGTTCCGACTTCGCCAGTTACGGCGTTATCTTCACCACCGAT
TGCGCCTTCTCCTAGGCGATCCGCCGCTGCCTCTCCCCAGAAATCCATTGCACAACTGCCGCGGGTGGAA
GAAAATATGGATGCCATAATGACCGACGACGAAAGCGACGAACATCCCAGCACTGTGCCATTAAATCTAG
CTCCTTCAGGTGGGAACACAACCCGGCAACGGCGTTTGCGCAGTAGTAATCGGGCTCGAGCTACAATCGA
ATCTCAGGAGAGCTCTATGCGCTTGCTTAACCTTCACAAGTCGGTCAATGCCAAAAAGTCAAAGCCGCGA
AAGACTGCTATACCGCTGAATAAGGCTCCAAGTGCCCCCATTAATGGCGAGCAGTTTGCCCGCGAGCTAA
CCCGGATGAGCAACTACGAGATTTTGGATTTGCGCAAGCGCAACTCGTTGAACGAGATATATCCTTTAAA
TGGGCACAGAAACCATCGTTCAGAGAAGCTTATCCTAGAAGAAGAGATTCAGAGGGAGCTGCTACGTAGA
AATCTAATGGATGAGGCCGAAGGTTTGCCAAAACAACAGTCCTCGGATGATTCGAATGAAGACTATATAC
CGGTTCCGCGAAAAACACAAAGTCTTCGAACTAAAAGCAATGATCGATCGCAGGGACGAGGGCGACCACG
ATCTACTCGTCGTGATCTTCCAATGACAACAGAATTGGTAAACTATTTGGGTCTCTCCCAGACTTTAGAG
ACTCGACGCAAATCTTCAAAGGACGGCAAGCGTTGTCTGTACACAAAGGGTAGCTCGGACCATGAAGATA
ACGATTCATTATCACCTGTAAAATTGCCAAGACTAAGCAAGAGCATCCAAATTGTTCCGCCACCTCCAGT
TTCACTGCGCTATTCGCAATCTTTGCAAAATCTGCCCTGCTCCGGAAAATTTGATTTCGATAATGTCGTG
ATGGCAGCCCCACCAGATTTCCATGATAGTGTAAATAGTGATGCAATTGAGATTGCTCCCCCGCCTCCAG
AGTACGTTGTAAATACACGGGGCAGAAGCACAAGTGGGCGAAAGAGCAATAAAAATGACCTGGTTTTACC
TCCACCGGGGTACGAAGGGGGCCAGGAAGAAGAACATGATGAGCGACCAAGCCAGCCGCGTTGCACAGCC
AAAGAACTTCAACAATCCACTCAGAATGGACGAAGGGCGATGGAGAACGAACTGGTACCACCTCCTATCG
AATATGTTGAAGAAGAGAATCGCAACAATGAGCAATCAAGGAGATCGACGAAAAATGGCAATCGAAATAC
ACATAACGCAGTAGAATATTGTGAACCGCCAGAGCCACCAGAGTACGACGATAGTGACCATGGGCAAGCA
AGTATACTGAGGAGAAGTGGAAAAAAATTGCAGCACTCCAAACAGAGTGTACAAAAGTCCAATAAGGAAC
AAATTATTGCACCTTCGTACGAAAATAACGAAGACTATGACAGTGACGAGGAACCAATTTACAATGAAGA
ATACGGAAAAGAGGAATCTCAAAATAAAAATGTCACTAGAAGAAAGAGCGATAAGGATGAAATGGCATCA
CATACATTAGAATGTATTGAAGGTCCAGATCCAAATTGGAATTCGTCCTGTAACAAACAGAATCGTAATC
ACCAGAACGCATCAAAAAGCAAAGAAAATGATAAGTTAGCCAATCGTTCATCTAAGTCCCAGAAACTCTC
AAATCCCCGCCAGAATGCAGTTGGTACAGAAAAATCCGTAGCTCTAAGCAATCGAGGGGAAGAATGTACC
GAGAAATCATCAGACGTTATGGAATCACTTCGCGTTAACACACCCACTCCTCCGATTGATCAAAACTCAG
ATGATGTTCCCAGCAGAAATCCATCTCCCAGTAGGACTCTTTTGTCTGACGACGTACCCAGCACGAGTAG
AGCGGCGTTGGAGTTTTTGCAGCGTAGTCAGAACATGTCAAAGAGTCGTCCCCCGGATGAATCAAGCGCG
GATGTGGTGTTCAAGAAACCATTGGCACCTGCACCAAGGGCGAAATCAAAAAAAGGGAAGTCTGAAGTAG
ACAAATTAAAGCTGGCCAAAATGCCGGTGGAAGCTGAGGAACTAAATACTACCGGTATTCGGAGATCAAA
GCGCGGTCAAGTTCCACTTCAGATGAGTTGGTGTCACACCATGGATCCTAGCAAGTTTAACTTTATGAGT
GGCTTCATAGAGCCTCGCAGCAAAAACTCAAAGACGAAAAAGGGAAATTTGAGTAAGGCGAAGAAAGCCA
GTGCCACAAAGCCAAAGCCTACTGTAGAGAAGAACTTACCCGACAACCGGGGACCATTGTGCAGCAGTAC
CCCAAGAATTTCTGAAAAGCTGCCAGGGGCCATACCGCATTCCGAATCCCTTGGCCTGAGTACCTTGACG
TGGGAAGAAACTGAAGTGCAAGCAGAGGCTGAGAAGGTGCCCAAGAAAAGGGGACGACCAAAGAAGGCAG
TTGGAGGTGTCCAAACTGATACGGAGGCTGAGCCAGAACCAGAGCCAGAGCCTATGATATCTTCGGTTGC
TCCACTTACAAGCGATCAGGAAGAGCCTGACGTTCCTGACGAGCAGGCGCCTTATACGGAAGCTGCGCTA
GGTCCCGTCGTATTTTCAACTCCCCTGAGAGACGAGCAGGAAGAAGCCTCCACTAAACTGATGCAGTGGC
TGCGTGGCGTCGGCGATGCACCACCCAGTGCAAGTATGTCGGATGAAAACGCCAGTGTCTCTTCTGCAAA
CGAATTGATTTTCTGTCAGGTAGATGGTATCGACTACGCTTTCTACAATACAAAGGAGAAAGCAATGCTG
GGTTATATGCGATTCAAGCCATACCAAAAACGTAGCATGAAACAAGCGAAAGTCCATCCACTTAAACTCC
TTGTGCAATTTGGCGAATTTAATGTGGAGACCTTAGCCGTGGGCGAAGAGAAGGAAGTCCATTCTGTTCT
GCGTGTTGGTGACATGATCGAGATAGATAGGGGCACTAGGTATAGTATTCAAAATGCGATAGATAAAGTC
AGTGTGCTGATGTGTATACGCAGT
