>Addgene plasmid #39681 | KHBD00602 | addgene partial sequence | sequence record 51933 | M13Rev
CAATGCTTTCTTATAATGCCAACTTTGTACAAGAAAGTTGGCAAACTGCGTATACACATCAGCACACTGA
CTTTATCTATCGCATTTTGAATACTATACCTAGTGCCCCTATCTATCTCGATCATGTCACCAACACGCAG
AACAGAATGGACTTCCTTCTCTTCGCCCACGGCTAAGGTCTCCACATTAAATTCGCCAAATTGCACAAGG
AGTTTAAGTGGATGGACTTTCGCTTGTTTCATGCTACGTTTTTGGTATGGCTTGAATCGCATATAACCCA
GCATTGCTTTCTCCTTTGTATTGTAGAAAGCGTAGTCGATACCATCTACCTGACAGAAAATCAATTCGTT
TGCAGAAGAGACACTGGCGTTTTCATCCGACATACTTGCACTGGGTGGTGCATCGCCGACGCCACGCAGC
CACTGCATCAGTTTAGTGGAGGCTTCTTCCTGCTCGTCTCTCAGGGGAGTTGAAAATACGACGGGACCTA
GCGCAGCTTCCGTATAAGGCGCCTGCTCGTCAGGAACGTCAGGCTCTTCCTGATCGCTTGTAAGTGGAGC
AACCGAAGATATCATAGGCTCTGGCTCTGGTTCTGGCTCAGCCTCCGTATCAGTTTGGACACCTCCAACT
GCCTTCTTTGGTCGTCCCCTTTTCTTGGGCACCTTCTCAGCCTCTGCTTGCACTTCAGTTTCTTCCCACG
TCAAGG
